>Addgene plasmid #66317 | GPR135-Tango | depositor partial sequence | sequence record 113247 | empty Tango
GACGGATCGGGAGATCTCCCGATCCCCTATGGTGCACTCTCAGTACAATCTGCTCTGATGCCGCATAGTT
AAGCCAGTATCTGCTCCCTGCTTGTGTGTTGGAGGTCGCTGAGTAGTGCGCGAGCAAAATTTAAGCTACA
ACAAGGCAAGGCTTGACCGACAATTGCATGAAGAATCTGCTTAGGGTTAGGCGTTTTGCGCTGCTTCGCG
ATGTACGGGCCAGATATACGCGTTGACATTGATTATTGACTAGTTATTAATAGTAATCAATTACGGGGTC
ATTAGTTCATAGCCCATATATGGAGTTCCGCGTTACATAACTTACGGTAAATGGCCCGCCTGGCTGACCG
CCCAACGACCCCCGCCCATTGACGTCAATAATGACGTATGTTCCCATAGTAACGCCAATAGGGACTTTCC
ATTGACGTCAATGGGTGGAGTATTTACGGTAAACTGCCCACTTGGCAGTACATCAAGTGTATCATATGCC
AAGTACGCCCCCTATTGACGTCAATGACGGTAAATGGCCCGCCTGGCATTATGCCCAGTACATGACCTTA
TGGGACTTTCCTACTTGGCAGTACATCTACGTATTAGTCATCGCTATTACCATGGTGATGCGGTTTTGGC
AGTACATCAATGGGCGTGGATAGCGGTTTGACTCACGGGGATTTCCAAGTCTCCACCCCATTGACGTCAA
TGGGAGTTTGTTTTGGCACCAAAATCAACGGGACTTTCCAAAATGTCGTAACAACTCCGCCCCATTGACG
CAAATGGGCGGTAGGCGTGTACGGTGGGAGGTCTATATAAGCAGAGCTCTCTGGCTAACTAGAGAACCCA
CTGCTTACTGGCTTATCGAAATTAATACGACTCACTATAGGGAGACCCAAGCTGGCTAGCGTTTAAACTT
AAGCTTGGTACCGAGCTCGGATCCACTAGTCCAGTGTGGTGGAATTCTGCAGATATCCAGCACAGTGGCG
GCCGCGCCACCATGAAGACGATCATCGCCCTGAGCTACATCTTCTGCCTGGTATTCGCCGACTACAAGGA
CGATGATGACGCCAGCATCGATACCGGTGGACGCACCCCACCCAGCCTGGGTCCCCAAGATGAGTCCTGC
ACCACCGCCAGCTCCTCCCTGGCCAAGGACACTTCATCGACCGGTGAGAACCTGTACTTCCAGCTAAGAT
TAGATAAAAGTAAAGTGATTAACAGCGCATTAGAGCTGCTTAATGAGGTCGGAATCGAAGGTTTAACAAC
CCGTAAACTCGCCCAGAAGCTAGGTGTAGAGCAGCCTACATTGTATTGGCATGTAAAAAATAAGCGGGCT
TTGCTCGACGCCTTAGCCATTGAGATGTTAGATAGGCACCATACTCACTTTTGCCCTTTAGAAGGGGAAA
GCTGGCAAGATTTTTTACGTAATAACGCTAAAAGTTTTAGATGTGCTTTACTAAGTCATCGCGATGGAGC
AAAAGTACATTTAGGTACACGGCCTACAGAAAAACAGTATGAAACTCTCGAAAATCAATTAGCCTTTTTA
TGCCAACAAGGTTTTTCACTAGAGAATGCATTATATGCACTCAGCGCTGTGGGGCATTTTACTTTAGGTT
GCGTATTGGAAGATCAAGAGCATCAAGTCGCTAAAGAAGAAAGGGAAACACCTACTACTGATAGTATGCC
GCCATTATTACGACAAGCTATCGAATTATTTGATCACCAAGGTGCAGAGCCAGCCTTCTTATTCGGCCTT
GAATTGATCATATGCGGATTAGAAAAACAACTTAAATGTGAAAGTGGGTCCGCGTACAGCCGCGCGCGTA
CGAAAAACAATTACGGGTCTACCATCGAGGGCCTGCTCGATCTCCCGGACGACGACGCCCCCGAAGAGGC
GGGGCTGGCGGCTCCGCGCCTGTCCTTTCTCCCCGCGGGACACACGCGCAGACTGTCGACGGCCCCCCCG
ACCGATGTCAGCCTGGGGGACGAGCTCCACTTAGACGGCGAGGACGTGGCGATGGCGCATGCCGACGCGC
TAGACGATTTCGATCTGGACATGTTGGGGGACGGGGATTCCCCGGGTCCGGGATTTACCCCCCACGACTC
CGCCCCCTACGGCGCTCTGGATATGGCCGACTTCGAGTTTGAGCAGATGTTTACCGATGCCCTTGGAATT
GACGAGTACGGTGGGTAGCTCGAGTCTAGAGGGCCCGTTTAAACCCGCTGATCAGCCTCGACTGTGCCTT
CTAGTTGCCAGCCATCTGTTGTTTGCCCCTCCCCCGTGCCTTCCTTGACCCTGGAAGGTGCCACTCCCAC
TGTCCTTTCCTAATAAAATGAGGAAATTGCATCGCATTGTCTGAGTAGGTGTCATTCTATTCTGGGGGGT
GGGGTGGGGCAGGACAGCAAGGGGGAGGATTGGGAAGACAATAGCAGGCATGCTGGGGATGCGGTGGGCT
CTATGGCTTCTGAGGCGGAAAGAACCAGCTGGGGCTCTAGGGGGTATCCCC
[124 nt withheld, positions 2502-2625]
C
[91 nt withheld, positions 2627-2717]
A
[49 nt withheld, positions 2719-2767]
CCTTTGACGTTGGAGTCCACGTTCTTT
[37 nt withheld, positions 2795-2831]
ACCCTATCTCGGTCTATTCTTTTGATTTATAAGGGATTTTGCCGATTTCGGCCTATTGGTTAAAAAATGA
GCTGATTTAACAAAAATTTAACGCGAATTAATTCTGTGGAATGTGTGTCAGTTAGGGTGTGGAAAGTCCC
CAGGCTCCCCAGCAGGCAGAAGTATGCAAAGCATGCATCTCAATTAGTCAGCAACCAGGTGTGGAAAGTC
CCCAGGCTCCCCAGCAGGCAGAAGTATGCAAAGCATGCATCTCAATTAGTCAGCAACCATAGTCCCGCCC
CTAACTCCGCCCATCCCGCCCCTAACTCCGCCCAGTTCCGCCCATTCTCCGCCCCATGGCTGACTAATTT
TTTTTATTTATGCAGAGGCCGAGGCCGCCTCTGCCTCTGAGCTATTCCAGAAGTAGTGAGGAGGCTTTTT
TGGAGGCCTAGGCTTTTGCAAAAAGCTCCCGGGAGCTTGTATATCCATTTTCGGATCTGATCAAGAGACA
GGATGAGGATCGTTTCGCATGATTGAACAAGATGGATTGCACGCAGGTTCTCCGGCCGCTTGGGTGGAGA
GGCTATTCGGCTATGACTGGGCACAACAGACAATCGGCTGCTCTGATGCCGCCGTGTTCCGGCTGTCAGC
GCAGGGGCGCCCGGTTCTTTTTGTCAAGACCGACCTGTCCGGTGCCCTGAATGAACTGCAGGACGAGGCA
GCGCGGCTATCGTGGCTGGCCACGACGGGCGTTCCTTGCGCAGCTGTGCTCGACGTTGTCACTGAAGCGG
GAAGGGACTGGCTGCTATTGGGCGAAGTGCCGGGGCAGGATCTCCTGTCATCTCACCTTGCTCCTGCCGA
GAAAGTATCCATCATGGCTGATGCAATGCGGCGGCTGCATACGCTTGATCCGGCTACCTGCCCATTCGAC
CACCAAGCGAAACATCGCATCGAGCGAGCACGTACTCGGATGGAAGCCGGTCTTGTCGATCAGGATGATC
TGGACGAAGAGCATCAGGGGCTCGCGCCAGCCGAACTGTTCGCCAGGCTCAAGGCGCGCATGCCCGACGG
CGAGGATCTCGTCGTGACCCATGGCGATGCCTGCTTGCCGAATATCATGGTGGAAAATGGCCGCTTTTCT
GGATTCATCGACTGTGGCCGGCTGGGTGTGGCGGACCGCTATCAGGACATAGCGTTGGCTACCCGTGATA
TTGCTGAAGAGCTTGGCGGCGAATGGGCTGACCGCTTCCTCGTGCTTTACGGTATCGCCGCTCCCGATTC
GCAGCGCATCGCCTTCTATCGCCTTCTTGACGAGTTCTTCTGAGCGGGACTCTGGGGTTCGAAATGACCG
ACCAAGCGACGCCCAACCTGCCATCACGAGATTTCGATTCCACCGCCGCCTTCTATGAAAGGTTGGGCTT
CGGAATCGTTTTCCGGGACGCCGGCTGGATGATCCTCCAGCGCGGGGATCTCATGCTGGAGTTCTTCGCC
CACCCCAACTTGTTTATTGCAGCTTATAATGGTTACAAATAAAGCAATAGCATCACAAATTTCACAAATA
AAGCATTTTTTTCACTGCATTCTAGTTGTGGTTTGTCCAAACTCATCAATGTATCTTATCATGTCTGTAT
ACCGTCGACCTCTAGCTAGAGCTTGGCGTAATCATGGTCATAGCTGTTTCCTGTGTGAAATTGTTATCCG
CTCACAATTCCACACAACATACGAGCCGGAAGCATAAAGTGTAAAGCCTGGGGTGCCTAATGAGTGAGCT
AACTCACATTAATTGCGTTGCGCTCACTGCCCGCTTTCCAGTCGGGAAACCTGTCGTGCCAGCTGCATTA
ATGAATCGGCCAACGCGCGGGGAGAGGCGGTTTGCGTATTGGGCGCTCTTCCGCTTCCTCGCTCACTGAC
TCGCTGCGCTCGGTCGTTCGGCTGCGGCGAGCGGTATCAGCTCACTCAAAGGCGGTAATACGGTTATCCA
CAGAATCAGGGGATAACGCAGGAAAGAACATGTGAGCAAAAGGCCAGCAAAAGGCCAGGAACCGTAAAAA
GGCCGCGTTGCTGGCGTTTTTCCATAGGCTCCGCCCCCCTGACGAGCATCACAAAAATCGACGCTCAAGT
CAGAGGTGGCGAAACCCGACAGGACTATAAAGATACCAGGCGTTTCCCCCTGGAAGCTCCCTCGTGCGCT
CTCCTGTTCCGACCCTGCCGCTTACCGGATACCTGTCCGCCTTTCTCCCTTCGGGAAGCGTGGCGCTTTC
TCATAGCTCACGCTGTAGGTATCTCAGTTCGGTGTAGGTCGTTCGCTCCAAGCTGGGCTGTGTGCACGAA
CCCCCCGTTCAGCCCGACCGCTGCGCCTTATCCGGTAACTATCGTCTTGAGTCCAACCCGGTAAGACACG
ACTTATCGCCACTGGCAGCAGCCACTGGTAACAGGATTAGCAGAGCGAGGTATGTAGGCGGTGCTACAGA
GTTCTTGAAGTGGTGGCCTAACTACGGCTACACTAGAAGAACAGTATTTGGTATCTGCGCTCTGCTGAAG
CCAGTTACCTTCGGAAAAAGAGTTGGTAGCTCTTGATCCGGCAAACAAACCACCGCTGGTAGCGGTTTTT
TTGTTTGCAAGCAGCAGATTACGCGCAGAAAAAAAGGATCTCAAGAAGATCCTTTGATCTTTTCTACGGG
GTCTGACGCTCAGTGGAACGAAAACTCACGTTAAGGGATTTTGGTCATGAGATTATCAAAAAGGATCTTC
ACCTAGATCCTTTTAAATTAAAAATGAAGTTTTAAATCAATCTAAAGTATATATGAGTAAACTTGGTCTG
ACAGTTACCAATGCTTAATCAGTGAGGCACCTATCTCAGCGATCTGTCTATTTCGTTCATCCATAGTTGC
CTGACTCCCCGTCGTGTAGATAACTACGATACGGGAGGGCTTACCATCTGGCCCCAGTGCTGCAATGATA
CCGCGAGACCCACGCTCACCGGCTCCAGATTTATCAGCAATAAACCAGCCAGCCGGAAGGGCCGAGCGCA
GAAGTGGTCCTGCAACTTTATCCGCCTCCATCCAGTCTATTAATTGTTGCCGGGAAGCTAGAGTAAGTAG
TTCGCCAGTTAATAGTTTGCGCAACGTTGTTGCCATTGCTACAGGCATCGTGGTGTCACGCTCGTCGTTT
GGTATGGCTTCATTCAGCTCCGGTTCCCAACGATCAAGGCGAGTTACATGATCCCCCATGTTGTGCAAAA
AAGCGGTTAGCTCCTTCGGTCCTCCGATCGTTGTCAGAAGTAAGTTGGCCGCAGTGTTATCACTCATGGT
TATGGCAGCACTGCATAATTCTCTTACTGTCATGCCATCCGTAAGATGCTTTTCTGTGACTGGTGAGTAC
TCAACCAAGTCATTCTGAGAATAGTGTATGCGGCGACCGAGTTGCTCTTGCCCGGCGTCAATACGGGATA
ATACCGCGCCACATAGCAGAACTTTAAAAGTGCTCATCATTGGAAAACGTTCTTCGGGGCGAAAACTCTC
AAGGATCTTACCGCTGTTGAGATCCAGTTCGATGTAACCCACTCGTGCACCCAACTGATCTTCAGCATCT
TTTACTTTCACCAGCGTTTCTGGGTGAGCAAAAACAGGAAGGCAAAATGCCGCAAAAAAGGGAATAAGGG
CGACACGGAAATGTTGAATACTCATACTCTTCCTTTTTCAATATTATTGAAGCATTTATCAGGGTTATTG
TCTCATGAGCGGATACATATTTGAATGTATTTAGAAAAATAAACAAATAGGGGTTCCGCGCACATTTCCC
CGAAAAGTGCCACCTGACGTC
