>Addgene plasmid #66317 | GPR135-Tango | depositor partial sequence | sequence record 113248 | GPR135
ATGGAGGAGCCCCAGCCCCCGCGACCACCCGCGAGCATGGCACTGCTTGGGTCCCAGCACTCAGGTGCCC
CCTCTGCCGCTGGCCCTCCAGGCGGAACAAGCAGCGCCGCCACCGCTGCCGTGCTGTCATTCTCTACCGT
CGCCACCGCCGCACTGGGAAACCTGAGCGACGCATCCGGAGGTGGGACAGCAGCTGCTCCTGGGGGCGGG
GGGTTGGGCGGATCTGGGGCCGCGCGGGAGGCCGGAGCTGCTGTAAGGCGCCCTCTTGGTCCCGAAGCTG
CTCCGCTGTTGTCCCACGGAGCCGCTGTAGCAGCCCAGGCCCTCGTGCTCCTCCTGATCTTTCTCCTGAG
CAGCCTTGGAAACTGTGCCGTCATGGGCGTCATTGTCAAACACCGCCAACTCCGCACCGTCACAAATGCC
TTTATCCTGTCTCTGAGCCTTTCCGATCTCCTCACAGCCTTGTTGTGCCTGCCGGCTGCCTTCCTGGACC
TGTTCACCCCTCCAGGAGGTTCCGCTCCAGCCGCAGCTGCAGGCCCATGGCGCGGCTTCTGCGCGGCTAG
CAGATTCTTCAGCAGCTGTTTCGGGATTGTTAGCACGTTGAGCGTTGCTCTCATTTCTCTTGATAGGTAT
TGCGCCATTGTCCGACCCCCCCGGGAGAAGATCGGGCGCAGAAGAGCTCTGCAGCTGTTGGCCGGTGCCT
GGCTGACTGCACTTGGTTTCAGCCTGCCTTGGGAACTCCTCGGGGCACCACGCGAGCTGGCTGCCGCCCA
AAGCTTTCACGGTTGTCTCTACAGAACCTCCCCGGACCCCGCCCAGTTGGGCGCCGCATTTTCTGTTGGA
TTGGTCGTGGCCTGTTATCTGCTGCCATTCCTTCTGATGTGTTTTTGCCACTACCATATCTGCAAAACCG
TGAGACTGTCCGATGTGCGCGTCCGACCTGTGAATACCTACGCCAGAGTGCTGAGATTTTTCTCAGAGGT
GCGCACCGCCACGACTGTTCTGATCATGATAGTTTTTGTGATCTGCTGTTGGGGACCCTACTGCTTTCTG
GTGCTGCTGGCAGCAGCACGGCAGGCTCAGACCATGCAAGCTCCATCTCTCCTGTCCGTCGTCGCTGTCT
GGCTGACATGGGCCAACGGCGCCATAAACCCCGTGATTTACGCCATTCGCAACCCTAATATTTCCATGCT
GCTGGGAAGAAACAGAGAGGAAGGATATCGAACGAGAAACGTTGATGCCTTCTTGCCAAGTCAAGGGCCT
GGCTTGCAGGCTCGGTCTAGGAGCCGCTTGCGGAATAGGTACGCGAACCGGCTTGGTGCTTGCAATAGAA
TGAGCTCTAGCAATCCCGCCTCCGGTGTTGCCGGTGACGTCGCCATGTGGGCACGCAAGAACCCGGTAGT
GCTGTTCTGCAGGGAAGGCCCACCTGAGCCCGTCACCGCGGTGACCAAACAGCCCAAAAGTGAAGCGGGT
GACACCAGCCTG
