>Addgene plasmid #66317 | GPR135-Tango | addgene partial sequence | sequence record 119905 | Tet-R 5'-GGCGAGTTTACGGGTTGTTA-3'
GCTCTAATGCGCTGTTAATCACTTTACTTTTATCTAATCTTAGCTGGAAGTACAGGTTCTCACCGGTCGA
TGAAGTGTCCTTGGCCAGGGAGGAGCTGGCGGTGGTGCAGGACTCATCTTGGGGACCCAGGCTGGGTGGG
GTGCGTCCACCGGTATCGATCAGGCTGGTGTCACCCGCTTCACTTTTGGGCTGTTTGGTCACCGCGGTGA
CGGGCTCAGGTGGGCCTTCCCTGCAGAACAGCACTACCGGGTTCTTGCGTGCCCACATGGCGACGTCACC
GGCAACACCGGAGGCGGGATTGCTAGAGCTCATTCTATTGCAAGCACCAAGCCGGTTCGCGTACCTATTC
CGCAAGCGGCTCCTAGACCGAGCCTGCAAGCCAGGCCCTTGACTTGGCAAGAAGGCATCAACGTTTCTCG
TTCGATATCCTTCCTCTCTGTTTCTTCCCAGCAGCATGGAAATATTAGGGTTGCGAATGGCGTAAATCAC
GGGGTTTATGGCGCCGTTGGCCCATGTCAGCCAGACAGCGACGACGGACAGGAGAGATGGAGCTTGCATG
GTCTGAGCCTGCCGTGCTGCTGCCAGCAGCACCAGAAAGCAGTAGGGTCCCCAACAGCAGATCACAAAAA
CTATCATGATCAGAACAGTCGTGGCGGTGCGCACCTCTGAGAAAAATCTCAGCACTCTGGCGTAGGTATT
CACAGGTCGGACGCGCACATCGGACAGTCTCACGGTTTTGCAGATATGGTAGTGGCAAAAACACATCAGA
AGGAATGGCAGCAGATAACAGGCCACGACCAATCCAACAGAAAATGCGGCGCCCAACTGGGCGGGGTCCG
GGGAGGTTCTGTAGAGACAACCGTGAAAGCTTTGGGCGGCAGCCAGCTCGCGTGGTGCCCCGAGGAGTTC
CCAAGGCAGGCTGAAACCAAGTGCAGTCAGCCAGGCACCGGCCAACAGCTGCAGAGCTCTTCTGCGCCCG
ATCTTCTCCC
