>Addgene plasmid #66317 | GPR135-Tango | addgene partial sequence | sequence record 119906 | CMV-F 5'-CGCAAATGGGCGGTAGGCGTG-3'
GCTCTCTGGCTAACTAGAGAACCCACTGCTTACTGGCTTATCGAAATTAATACGACTCACTATAGGGAGA
CCCAAGCTGGCTAGCGTTTAAACTTAAGCTTGGTACCGAGCTCGGATCCACTAGTCCAGTGTGGTGGAAT
TCTGCAGATATCCAGCACAGTGGCGGCCGCGCCACCATGAAGACGATCATCGCCCTGAGCTACATCTTCT
GCCTGGTATTCGCCGACTACAAGGACGATGATGACGCCAGCATCGATATGGAGGAGCCCCAGCCCCCGCG
ACCACCCGCGAGCATGGCACTGCTTGGGTCCCAGCACTCAGGTGCCCCCTCTGCCGCTGGCCCTCCAGGC
GGAACAAGCAGCGCCGCCACCGCTGCCGTGCTGTCATTCTCTACCGTCGCCACCGCCGCACTGGGAAACC
TGAGCGACGCATCCGGAGGTGGGACAGCAGCTGCTCCTGGGGGCGGGGGGTTGGGCGGATCTGGGGCCGC
GCGGGAGGCCGGAGCTGCTGTAAGGCGCCCTCTTGGTCCCGAAGCTGCTCCGCTGTTGTCCCACGGAGCC
GCTGTAGCAGCCCAGGCCCTCGTGCTCCTCCTGATCTTTCTCCTGAGCAGCCTTGGAAACTGTGCCGTCA
TGGGCGTCATTGTCAAACACCGCCAACTCCGCACCGTCACAAATGCCTTTATCCTGTCTCTGAGCCTTTC
CGATCTCCTCACAGCCTTGTTGTGCCTGCCGGCTGCCTTCCTGGACCTGTTCACCCCTCCAGGAGGTTCC
GCTCCAGCCGCAGCTGCAGGCCCATGGCGCGGCTTCTGCGCGGCTAGCAGATTCTTCAGCAGCTGTTTCG
GGATTGTTAGCACGTTGAGCGTTGCTCTCATTTCTCTTGATAGGTATTGCGCCATTGTCCGACCCCCCCG
GGAGAAGATCGGGCGCAGAAGAGCTCTGCAGCTGTTGGCCGGTGCCTGGCTGACTGCACTTGG
