[The description below was written by a language model from this plasmid's Addgene catalogue record.]
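Description:
GPR135-Tango is a mammalian expression plasmid from the PRESTO-Tango collection, built on an "empty Tango" backbone that the record says was derived from pcDNA3.1(+). It is maintained in E. coli as a high-copy plasmid under ampicillin selection, and it carries a neomycin resistance marker so that transfected mammalian cells can be selected with G418. The insert is the human GPR135 coding sequence (about 1.5 kb in a backbone of roughly 6.6 kb), an understudied orphan G protein-coupled receptor. It is expressed from the CMV promoter, with an N-terminal FLAG tag supplied by the backbone that can be used for detecting the receptor. The receptor was cloned in by restriction digestion, using NotI at the 5′ end. The depositor notes that the site downstream of the tTA sequence may be either XhoI or XbaI, depending on the vector.

The construct is intended for the Tango assay format, in which receptor activation is read out as transcription following arrestin translocation. The record confirms that a tTA transcriptional activator lies downstream of the receptor. In the general Tango design, recruitment of a protease-tagged arrestin to the activated receptor releases tTA, which then drives a tTA-responsive reporter in the assay cells. The record does not itemise the linker, the protease cleavage site or other modules of the fusion, and no feature table is provided to confirm them. The plasmid was produced under a program that develops tools for poorly characterised druggable proteins. It is typically used with the rest of the PRESTO-Tango set for parallel, G protein-independent screening of compounds against the human GPCR repertoire, including ligand discovery for orphan receptors such as GPR135.
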