Addgene plasmid #66317: GPR135-Tango
Purpose: Expression of G protein-coupled receptors for PRESTO-Tango: parallel receptorome expression and screening via transcriptional output, with transcriptional activation following arrestin translocation
Depositing lab: Bryan Roth. Publication: PRESTO-Tango as an open-source resource for interrogation of the druggable human GPCRome. Kroeze WK, Sassano MF, Huang XP, Lansu K, McCorvy JD, Giguere PM, Sciaky N, Roth BL. Nat Struct Mol Biol. 2015 May;22(5):362-9. doi: 10.1038/nsmb.3014. Epub 2015 Apr 20. PubMed 25895059.
Backbone
  Vector backbone: empty Tango
  Backbone size w/o insert (bp): 6632
  Vector type: Mammalian Expression
  Selectable markers: Neomycin (select with G418)
Growth in bacteria
  Bacterial resistance: Ampicillin, 100 μg/mL
  Growth temperature: 37°C
  Growth strain: DH5alpha
  Copy number: High Copy
Gene/Insert
  Gene/Insert name: GPR135
  Species: H. sapiens (human)
  Insert size (bp): 1482
  Entrez Gene: GPR135 (a.k.a. HUMNPIIY20)
  Promoter: CMV
  Tag / fusion protein: FLAG (N terminal on backbone)
  Cloning method: Restriction Enzyme; 5′ cloning site NotI (not destroyed); 3′ cloning site XhoI (unknown if destroyed)
  Sequencing primers: 5′ CMV-F; 3′ Tet-R
Terms and licenses: Academic/Nonprofit Terms; Industry Terms: Not Available to Industry
Depositor comments: Please note: Most of the PRESTO-Tango vectors do not contain the XhoI cut site downstream of the tTA sequence and instead carry an XbaI site. If you need to perform an XhoI digest we recommend sequencing with a forward primer at the C-terminus of tTA to determine which of the two sites is present. Suggested primer: 5-gagctccacttagacggcgagg-3. Original backbone was pcDNA3.1(+). These plasmids were generated as part of the Illuminating the Druggable Genome (IDG) program sponsored by the NIH Common Fund. The goal of this program is to identify, gather, and distribute information and resources for proteins that currently are not well-studied yet belong to commonly drug-targeted protein families: protein kinases, non-olfactory G-protein coupled receptors (GPCRs), and ion channels. The IDG program is designed to develop fundamental research tools for understudied proteins, elucidate their function, and disseminate the IDG-related resources and data to the greater scientific community.
How to cite: GPR135-Tango was a gift from Bryan Roth (Addgene plasmid # 66317 ; http://n2t.net/addgene:66317 ; RRID:Addgene_66317)
